Addgene plasmid #55370: mCerulean-Gamma-Tubulin-17
Purpose: Localization: Centrosomes, Excitation: 433, Emission: 475
Depositing lab: Michael Davidson. Depositing organization: Florida State University, Tallahassee.
Backbone
  Vector backbone: mCerulean
  Backbone size w/o insert (bp): 4750
  Vector type: Mammalian Expression
  Selectable markers: Neomycin (select with G418)
Growth in bacteria
  Bacterial resistance: Kanamycin, 50 μg/mL
  Growth temperature: 37°C
  Growth strain: DH5alpha
  Copy number: High Copy
Gene/Insert
  Gene/Insert name: Gamma-Tubulin (alt name: NM_001070.4)
  Species: H. sapiens (human)
  Entrez Gene: TUBG1 (a.k.a. CDCBM4, GCP-1, TUBG, TUBGCP1)
  Promoter: CMV
  Tag / fusion protein: mCerulean (C terminal on backbone)
  Cloning method: Unknown
  Sequencing primers: 5′ CMV-F; 3′ SV40pA-R
Terms and licenses: Academic/Nonprofit Terms; Industry Terms: Not Available to Industry
Depositor comments: . Excitation = 433; Emission = 475
How to cite: mCerulean-Gamma-Tubulin-17 was a gift from Michael Davidson (Addgene plasmid # 55370 ; http://n2t.net/addgene:55370 ; RRID:Addgene_55370)
