[The description below was written by a language model from this plasmid's Addgene catalogue record.]
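Description:
mCerulean-Gamma-Tubulin-17 is a mammalian expression plasmid that produces human gamma-tubulin (TUBG1) fused to the cyan fluorescent protein mCerulean. It is built on an mCerulean fluorescent-protein backbone of about 4.75 kb (without the insert), is maintained at high copy number in E. coli under kanamycin selection, and carries a neomycin resistance marker so that transfected mammalian cells can be selected with G418. The record does not list the bacterial origin of replication or the promoter arrangement of the resistance cassette, and no feature table is provided.

Expression of the fusion is driven by the CMV promoter, a strong constitutive promoter in most mammalian cell lines. The use of an SV40 polyA reverse sequencing primer suggests that the transcript ends at an SV40 polyadenylation signal. According to the record, mCerulean sits at the C terminus of the fusion and is supplied by the backbone, so the gamma-tubulin coding sequence lies upstream of the fluorescent protein. The "17" in the name may refer to the linker between the two parts, but the record does not explain it, and the cloning method is listed as unknown.

Gamma-tubulin is a core component of microtubule-nucleating complexes concentrated at the centrosome, and the stated purpose of the construct is as a centrosome localization marker. With excitation at 433 nm and emission at 475 nm, it labels centrosomes in the cyan channel for fluorescence microscopy. That makes it suited to following centrosome position, duplication and spindle pole behaviour, alone or alongside spectrally distinct markers.
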