>Addgene plasmid #55370 | mCerulean-Gamma-Tubulin-17 | depositor partial sequence | sequence record 85774 | insert sequence
GACGTCAGATCCGCTAGCGCCACCATGCCGAGGGAAATCATCACCCTACAGTTGGGCCAGTGCGGCAATC
AGATTGGGTTCGAGTTCTGGAAACAGCTGTGCGCCGAGCATGGTATCAGCCCCGAGGGCATCGTGGAGGA
GTTCGCCACCGAGGGCACTGACCACAAGGACGTCTTTTTCTACCAGGCAGACGATGAGCACTACATCCCC
CGGGCCGTGCTGCTGGACTTGGAACCCCGGGTGATCCACTCCATCCTCAACTCCCCCTATGCCAAGCTCT
ACAACCCAGAGAACATCTACCTGTCGGAACATGGAGGAGGAGCTGGCAACAACTGGGCCAGCGGATTCTC
CCAGGGAGAAAAGATCCATGAGGACATTTTTGACATCATAGACCGGGAGGCAGATGGTAGTGACAGTCTA
GAGGGCTTTGTGCTGTGTCACTCCATTGCTGGGGGGACAGGCTCTGGACTGGGTTCCTACCTCTTAGAAC
GGCTGAATGACAGGTATCCTAAGAAGCTGGTGCAGACATACTCAGTGTTTCCCAACCAGGACGAGATGAG
CGATGTGGTGGTCCAGCCTTACAATTCACTCCTCACACTCAAGAGGCTGACGCAGAATGCAGACTGTGTG
GTGGTGCTGGACAACACAGCCCTGAACCGGATTGCCACAGACCGCCTGCACATCCAGAACCCATCCTTCT
CCCAGATCAACCAGCTGGTGTCTACCATCATGTCAGCCAGCACCACCACCCTGCGCTACCCTGGCTACAT
GAACAATGACCTCATCGGCCTCATCGCCTCGCTCATTCCCACCCCACGGCTCCACTTCCTCATGACCGGC
TACACCCCTCTCACTACGGACCAGTCAGTGGCCAGCGTGAGGAAGACCACGGTCCTGGATGTCATGAGGC
GGCTGCTGCAGCCCAAGAACGTGATGGTGTCCACAGGCCGAGACCGCCAGACCAACCACTGCTACATCGC
CATCCTCAACATCATCCAGGGAGAGGTGGACCCCACCCAGGTCCACAAGAGCTTGCAGAGGATCCGGGAA
CGCAAGTTGGCCAACTTCATCCCGTGGGGCCCCGCCAGCATCCAGGTGGCCCTGTCGAGGAAGTCTCCCT
ACCTGCCCTCGGCCCACCGGGTCAGCGGGCTCATGATGGCCAACCACACCAGCATCTCCTCGCTCTTCGA
GAGAACCTGTCGCCAGTATGACAAGCTGCGTAAGCGGGAGGCCTTCCTGGAGCAGTTCCGCAAGGAGGAC
ATGTTCAAGGACAACTTTGATGAGATGGACACATCCAGGGAGATTGTGCAGCAGCTCATCGATGAGTACC
ATGCGGCCACACGGCCAGACTACATCTCCTGGGGCACTCAGGAGCAGCGAATTCTGCAGTCGACGGTACC
GCGGGCCCGGGATCCACCGGTCGCCACCATGGTGAGCAAGGGCGAGGAGCTGTTCACCGGGGTGGTGCCC
ATCCTGGTCGAGCTGGACGGCGACGTAAACGGCCACAAGTTCAGCGTGTCCGGCGAGGGCGAGGGCGATG
CCACCTACGGCAAGCTGACCCTGAAGTTCATCTGCACCACCGGCAAGCTGCCCGTGCCCTGGCCCACCCT
CGTGACCACCCTGACCTGGGGCGTGCAGTGCTTCGCCCGCTACCCCGACCACATGAAGCAGCACGACTTC
TTCAAGTCCGCCATGCCCGAAGGCTACGTCCAGGAGCGCACCATCTTCTTCAAGGACGACGGCAACTACA
AGACCCGCGCCGAGGTGAAGTTCGAGGGCGACACCCTGGTGAACCGCATCGAGCTGAAGGGCATCGACTT
CAAGGAGGACGGCAACATCCTGGGGCACAAGCTGGAGTACAACGCCATCAGCGACAACGTCTATATCACC
GCCGACAAGCAGAAGAACGGCATCAAGGCCAACTTCAAGATCCGCCACAACATCGAGGACGGCAGCGTGC
AGCTCGCCGACCACTACCAGCAGAACACCCCCATCGGCGACGGCCCCGTGCTGCTGCCCGACAACCACTA
CCTGAGCACCCAGTCCAAGCTGAGCAAAGACCCCAACGAGAAGCGCGATCACATGGTCCTGCTGGAGTTC
GTGACCGCCGCCGGGATCACTCTCGGCATGGACGAGCTGTACAAGTAAAGCGGCCGCGACTCTAGATCAT
AATCAGCCATACCACAT
