>Addgene plasmid #55370 | mCerulean-Gamma-Tubulin-17 | addgene partial sequence | sequence record 121915 | EGFP-N 5'-CGTCGCCGTCCAGCTCGACCAG-3'
TCGCCCTTGCTCACCATGGTGGCGACCGGTGGATCCCGGGCCCGCGGTACCGTCGACTGCAGAATTCGCT
GCTCCTGAGTGCCCCAGGAGATGTAGTCTGGCCGTGTGGCCGCATGGTACTCATCGATGAGCTGCTGCAC
AATCTCCCTGGATGTGTCCATCTCATCAAAGTTGTCCTTGAACATGTCCTCCTTGCGGAACTGCTCCAGG
AAGGCCTCCCGCTTACGCAGCTTGTCATACTGGCGACAGGTTCTCTCGAAGAGCGAGGAGATGCTGGTGT
GGTTGGCCATCATGAGCCCGCTGACCCGGTGGGCCGAGGGCAGGTAGGGAGACTTCCTCGACAGGGCCAC
CTGGATGCTGGCGGGGCCCCACGGGATGAAGTTGGCCAACTTGCGTTCCCGGATCCTCTGCAAGCTCTTG
TGGACCTGGGTGGGGTCCACCTCTCCCTGGATGATGTTGAGGATGGCGATGTAGCAGTGGTTGGTCTGGC
GGTCTCGGCCTGTGGACACCATCACGTTCTTGGGCTGCAGCAGCCGCCTCATGACATCCAGGACCGTGGT
CTTCCTCACGCTGGCCACTGACTGGTCCGTAGTGAGAGGGGTGTAGCCGGTCATGAGGAAGTGGAGCCGT
GGGGTGGGAATGAGCGAGGCGATGAGGCCGATGAGGTCATTGTTCATGTAGCC
